>Addgene plasmid #71428 | MK1283 | addgene full sequence | sequence record 440608 | Addgene NGS Result
GTTCTTCGGGGCGAAAACTCTCAAGGATCTTACCGCTGTTGAGATCCAGTTCGATGTAACCCACTCGTGC
ACCCAACTGATCTTCAGCATCTTTTACTTTCACCAGCGTTTCTGGGTGAGCAAAAACAGGAAGGCAAAAT
GCCGCAAAAAAGGGAATAAGGGCGACACGGAAATGTTGAATACTCATACTCTTCCAAACGACGGCCAGTG
AATTGGCGAATTGGAGCTATTAATTAAACAAAAAACCCCTACCCCCCCGATATGTATTTATTGCGAAAAA
ACCCCGCCGAAGCGGGGTTTTTTGCGACCGGTTATTATGAACCTGATTCACATTTTAACTGTTTCTCCAA
ACCGCAAATGATTAATTCTAAACCAAATAAAAATGCAGGTTCTGCACCTTGATGATCAAATAATTCAATT
GCTTGACGTAATAAAGGAGGCATTGAATCTGTTGTAGGTGTTTCTCTTTCCTCCTTGGCAACTTGATGTT
CTTGATCTTCTAAAACACAACCTAAGGTAAAATGACCAACTGCTGATAATGCATATAATGCGTTTTCTAA
TGAAAAACCTTGTTGACATAAGAATGCTAACTGATTTTCTAATGTTTCATATTGTTTTTCTGTAGGACGT
GTACCTAAGTGAACTTTGGCACCATCTCTATGTGATAATAATGCACAACGAAATGATTTGGCATTGTTAC
GTAAGAAGTCTTGCCATGATTCTCCTTCTAATGGACAAAAATGTGTATGATGTCTATCTAACATTTCGAT
TGCTAATGCATCTAATAATGCACGTTTGTTTTTAACATGCCAATATAATGTAGGTTGTTCAACACCTAAT
TTCTGTGCTAATTTACGTGTAGTTAAACCTTCGATACCAACTTCATTTAATAATTCTAATGCTGAGTTAA
TAACTTTTGATTTATCTAAACGTGAAACTTTACGTTTTTTTTTAGGAGGATAGATCTCCATGGTGGTAGA
CATTTTTGACCGCCCTTAGAATTCGGTGCGTGCTGGTGCCCCGGGATAGCCCTATAGTGAGTCGTATTAA
TTTCCGCGGGCGAGCTCCCATTATTATCATGACATTAACCTATAAAAATAGGCGTATCACGAGGCCCTTT
CGTCTTCAAGAATTGATCTGTCGACAGGAACTGGACAGCGTGTCGAAAAAGCTCGACAGGAACTGGACAG
CGTGTCGAAAAAGCTCGACAGGAACTGGACAGCGTGTCGAAAAAGCTCGACAGGAACTGGACAGCGTGTC
GAAAAAGCTCGAGCAGATCCGCCAGGCGTGTATATATAGCGTGGATGGCCAGGCAACTTTAGTGCTGACA
CATACAGGCATATATATATGTGTGCGACGACACATGATCATATGGCATGCATGTGCTCTGTATGTATATA
AAACTCTTGTTTTCTTCTTTTCTCTAAATATTCTTTCCTTATACATTAGGTCCTTTGTAGCATAAATTAC
TATACTTCTATAGACACGCAAACACAAATACACACACTAAATTAATAACTAGTTCTATCATTGATAGGTA
TAAATTAATACGACTCACTATAGGGAGACCTATCAGTGATAGAGGATCCAACCGAGCCCAATATAGGACC
TAGGGTGCCAAAAAAATGTCTACCACCATGGGAATTCAACCTCCTAAAAAGAAACGTAAAGTTAATACTA
TTAATATTGCTAAAAATGACTTCTCAGATATTGAATTAGCAGCCATTCCATTTAATACATTAGCAGATCA
CTATGGTGAACGTTTAGCACGTGAACAGTTAGCATTAGAACATGAATCATATGAAATGGGTGAAGCACGT
TTTCGTAAGATGTTCGAGCGTCAGTTAAAAGCAGGTGAAGTTGCAGATAATGCAGCAGCCAAACCTTTAA
TTACTACATTATTACCTAAAATGATTGCTCGTATTAACGATTGGTTTGAAGAGGTTAAAGCAAAGCGTGG
TAAACGTCCTACAGCATTTCAGTTCTTACAAGAAATCAAACCTGAAGCAGTTGCATATATTACTATTAAA
ACAACATTAGCATGTTTAACATCAGCAGATAATACAACAGTTCAAGCAGTTGCATCAGCAATTGGTCGTG
CAATTGAAGATGAAGCACGTTTTGGTCGTATTCGTGATTTAGAAGCCAAACATTTTAAAAAAAATGTTGA
AGAACAGTTAAACAAACGTGTTGGTCATGTTTATAAAAAAGCATTTATGCAGGTTGTTGAAGCAGATATG
TTATCAAAAGGTTTATTAGGTGGTGAAGCATGGTCATCATGGCATAAAGAAGATTCAATTCATGTTGGTG
TTCGTTGTATTGAAATGTTAATTGAATCAACAGGTATGGTTTCATTACATCGTCAGAATGCAGGTGTTGT
TGGTCAAGATTCAGAAACAATTGAATTAGCACCTGAATATGCAGAAGCAATTGCAACACGTGCAGGTGCA
TTAGCAGGTATTTCACCAATGTTTCAGCCTTGTGTTGTTCCTCCTAAACCTTGGACAGGTATTACAGGTG
GTGGTTATTGGGCAAATGGTCGTCGTCCTTTAGCATTAGTTCGTACACATTCAAAAAAAGCATTAATGCG
TTATGAAGATGTTTACATGCCTGAAGTTTATAAAGCCATTAATATTGCACAGAATACTGCATGGAAAATC
AACAAGAAAGTTTTAGCAGTTGCAAATGTTATTACTAAATGGAAACATTGTCCTGTTGAAGATATTCCTG
CAATTGAACGTGAAGAATTACCAATGAAACCTGAAGATATTGATATGAATCCTGAAGCATTAACAGCATG
GAAACGTGCAGCAGCAGCCGTTTATCGTAAAGATAAAGCACGTAAATCACGTCGTATTTCATTAGAGTTC
ATGTTAGAGCAAGCAAACAAGTTCGCAAATCATAAAGCCATTTGGTTTCCTTATAATATGGATTGGCGTG
GTCGTGTTTATGCAGTTTCAATGTTTAATCCTCAAGGTAATGATATGACCAAAGGTTTATTAACCTTAGC
TAAAGGTAAACCTATTGGTAAAGAAGGTTATTATTGGTTAAAAATCCATGGTGCAAATTGTGCAGGTGTT
GATAAAGTTCCTTTTCCAGAACGTATTAAGTTCATTGAAGAAAATCATGAAAATATTATGGCATGTGCTA
AATCACCATTAGAAAATACATGGTGGGCAGAACAAGATTCACCTTTTTGTTTTTTAGCCTTTTGTTTTGA
ATATGCAGGTGTTCAACATCATGGTTTATCATATAATTGTTCATTACCATTAGCATTTGATGGTTCATGT
TCAGGTATTCAGCATTTTTCAGCAATGTTACGTGATGAAGTTGGTGGTCGTGCAGTTAACTTATTACCTT
CAGAAACAGTTCAAGATATCTATGGTATTGTTGCTAAAAAAGTTAATGAAATCTTACAGGCAGATGCCAT
TAATGGTACAGATAATGAAGTTGTTACAGTTACAGATGAAAATACAGGTGAAATATCAGAAAAAGTTAAA
TTAGGTACCAAAGCATTAGCAGGTCAATGGTTAGCATATGGTGTTACACGTTCAGTTACTAAGCGTTCAG
TTATGACATTAGCATATGGTTCAAAAGAGTTCGGTTTTCGTCAACAGGTTTTAGAAGATACCATTCAACC
TGCAATTGATTCAGGTAAAGGTTTAATGTTTACTCAACCTAATCAAGCAGCAGGTTATATGGCCAAATTA
ATATGGGAATCAGTTTCAGTTACAGTTGTTGCAGCAGTTGAAGCAATGAATTGGTTAAAATCAGCAGCCA
AATTATTAGCAGCAGAAGTTAAAGATAAAAAAACAGGTGAAATCTTACGTAAGCGTTGTGCAGTTCATTG
GGTTACACCTGATGGTTTTCCTGTTTGGCAAGAATATAAAAAACCTATTCAAACACGTTTAAACTTAATG
TTTTTAGGTCAGTTCCGTTTACAACCTACTATTAATACAAACAAAGATTCAGAAATTGATGCACATAAAC
AAGAATCAGGTATTGCACCTAACTTCGTTCATTCACAAGATGGTTCACATTTACGTAAAACAGTTGTTTG
GGCACATGAAAAATATGGTATTGAATCATTTGCATTAATTCACGATTCATTTGGTACCATTCCAGCAGAT
GCAGCAAACTTATTCAAAGCAGTTCGTGAAACAATGGTTGATACATATGAATCATGTGATGTTTTAGCAG
ACTTCTATGATCAGTTCGCAGATCAGTTACATGAATCACAGTTAGATAAAATGCCTGCATTACCTGCCAA
AGGTAACTTAAACTTACGTGATATTTTAGAATCAGACTTCGCATTTGCCTAATAAGGCGCGCCCCAGGCA
TCAAATAAAACGAAAGGCTCAGTCGAAAGACTGGGCCTTTCGTTTTATCTGTTGTTTGTCGGTGAACGCT
CTCTACTAGAGTCACACTGGCTCACCTTCGGGTGGGCCTTTCTGCGTTTATAGCTATTACTCGAACCCCT
AGCCCGCTCTTATCGGGCGGCTAGGGGTTTTTTGTATCGATACCGTCGACCTCGAGGGGGGGCCCGGTAC
CAGCTTTTGTTCCCTTTAGTGAGGGTTAATTTCGAGCTTGGCGTAATCATGGTCATAGCTGTTTCCTGTG
TGAAATTGTTATCCGCTCACAATTCCACACAACATACGAGCCGGAAGCATAAAGTGTAAAGCCTGGGGTG
CCTAATGAGTGAGCTAACTCACATTAATTGCGTTGCGCTCACTGCCCGCTTTCCAGTCGGGAAACCTGTC
GTGCCAGCTGCATTAATGAATCGGCCAACGCGCGGGGAGAGGCGGTTTGCGTATTGGGCGCTCTTCCGCT
TCCTCGCTCACTGACTCGCTGCGCTCGGTCGTTCGGCTGCGGCGAGCGGTATCAGCTCACTCAAAGGCGG
TAATACGGTTATCCACAGAATCAGGGGATAACGCAGGAAAGAACATGTGAGCAAAAGGCCAGCAAAAGGC
CAGGAACCGTAAAAAGGCCGCGTTGCTGGCGTTTTTCCATAGGCTCCGCCCCCCTGACGAGCATCACAAA
AATCGACGCTCAAGTCAGAGGTGGCGAAACCCGACAGGACTATAAAGATACCAGGCGTTTCCCCCTGGAA
GCTCCCTCGTGCGCTCTCCTGTTCCGACCCTGCCGCTTACCGGATACCTGTCCGCCTTTCTCCCTTCGGG
AAGCGTGGCGCTTTCTCATAGCTCACGCTGTAGGTATCTCAGTTCGGTGTAGGTCGTTCGCTCCAAGCTG
GGCTGTGTGCACGAACCCCCCGTTCAGCCCGACCGCTGCGCCTTATCCGGTAACTATCGTCTTGAGTCCA
ACCCGGTAAGACACGACTTATCGCCACTGGCAGCAGCAACTGGTAACAGGATTAGCAGAGCGAGGTATGT
AGGCGGTGCTACAGAGTTCTTGAAGTGGTGGCCTAACTACGGCTACACTAGAAGAACAGTATTTGGTATC
TGCGCTCTGCTGAAGCCAGTTACCTTCGGAAAAAGAGTTGGTAGCTCTTGATCCGGCAAACAAACCACCG
CTGGTAGCGGTGGTTTTTTTGTTTGCAAGCAGCAGATTACGCGCAGAAAAAAAGGATCTCAAGAAGATCC
TTTGATCTTTTCTACGGGGTCTGACGCTCAGTGGAACGAAAACTCACGTTAAGGGATTTTGGTCATGAGA
TTATCAAAAAGGATCTTCACCTAGATCCTTTTAAATTAAAAATGAAGTTTTAAATCAATCTAAAGTATAT
ATGAGTAAACTTGGTCTGACAGTTACCAATGCTTAATCAGTGAGGCACCTATCTCAGCGATCTGTCTATT
TCGTTCATCCATAGTTGCCTGACTCCCCGTCGTGTAGATAACTACGATACGGGAGGGCTTACCATCTGGC
CCCAGTGCTGCAATGATACCGCGAGACCCACGCTCACCGGCTCCAGATTTATCAGCAATAAACCAGCCAG
CCGGAAGGGCCGAGCGCAGAAGTGGTCCTGCAACTTTATCCGCCTCCATCCAGTCTATTAATTGTTGCCG
GGAAGCTAGAGTAAGTAGTTCGCCAGTTAATAGTTTGCGCAACGTTGTTGCCATTGCTACAGGCATCGTG
GTGTCACGCTCGTCGTTTGGTATGGCTTCATTCAGCTCCGGTTCCCAACGATCAAGGCGAGTTACATGAT
CCCCCATGTTGTGCAAAAAAGCGGTTAGCTCCTTCGGTCCTCCGATCGTTGTCAGAAGTAAGTTGGCCGC
AGTGTTATCACTCATGGTTATGGCAGCACTGCATAATTCTCTTACTGTCATGCCATCCGTAAGATGCTTT
TCTGTGACTGGTGAGTACTCAACCAAGTCATTCTGAGAATAGTGTATGCGGCGACCGAGTTGCTCTTGCC
CGGCGTCAATACGGGATAATACCGCGCCACATAGCAGAACTTTAAAAGTGCTCATCATTGGAAAAC
Features (pLannotate 1.2.2; 15 found; start..end, strand, type, name):
    196..213     -  CDS            lacZα (fragment): LacZα fragment of β-galactosidase; lacZ fragment
    318..935     -  CDS            tetR: TETR2_ECOLX - Experimental evidence at protein level: Swiss-Prot protein existence level 1. TetR is the repressor of the tetracycline resistance element; its N-terminal region forms a helix-turn-helix structure and binds DNA. Binding of tetracycline to TetR reduces the repressor affinity for the tetracycline resistance gene (tetA) promoter operator sites. From Escherichia coli.
   1031..1049    -  promoter       T7 promoter: promoter for bacteriophage T7 RNA polymerase
   1546..1564    +  promoter       T7 promoter: promoter for bacteriophage T7 RNA polymerase
   1674..4319    +  CDS            RPOL_BPT7: Experimental evidence at protein level: Swiss-Prot protein existence level 1. Highly processive DNA-dependent RNA polymerase that catalyzes the transcription of class II and class III viral genes. Recognizes a specific promoter sequence and enters first into an 'abortive phase' where very short transcripts are synthesized and released before proceeding to the processive transcription of long RNA chains. Unwinds the double-stranded DNA to expose the coding strand for templating. Participates in the initiation of viral DNA replication presumably by making primers accessible to the DNA polymerase
   4342..4413    +  terminator     rrnB T1 terminator: transcription terminator T1 from the E. coli rrnB gene
   4429..4456    +  terminator     T7Te terminator: phage T7 early transcription terminator
   4515..4551    +  misc_feature   MCS (fragment): pBluescript multiple cloning site
   4563..4581    -  promoter       T3 promoter: promoter for bacteriophage T3 RNA polymerase
   4626..4642    -  protein_bind   lac operator: The lac repressor binds to the lac operator to inhibit transcription in E. coli. This inhibition can be relieved by adding lactose or isopropyl-β-D-thiogalactopyranoside (IPTG). lac repressor encoded by lacI
   4650..4680    -  promoter       lac promoter: promoter for the E. coli lac operon
   4695..4716    -  protein_bind   CAP binding site: CAP binding activates transcription in the presence of cAMP. E. coli catabolite activator protein
   4729..4821    -  CDS            lacI (fragment): lac repressor; lacI; The lac repressor binds to the lac operator to inhibit transcription in E. coli. This inhibition can be relieved by adding lactose or isopropyl-β-D-thiogalactopyranoside (IPTG).
   5004..5592    -  rep_origin     ori: high-copy-number ColE1/pMB1/pBR322/pUC origin of replication
   5763..187     -  CDS            AmpR (across the origin): β-lactamase; bla; confers resistance to ampicillin, carbenicillin, and related antibiotics
