>Addgene plasmid #71428 | MK1283 Sequencing Result | analyzer sequence | sequence record 197094
AATTGTAAGCGTTAATATTTTGTTAAAATTCGCGTTAAATTTTTGTTAAATCAGCTCATTTTTTAACCAA
TAGGCCGAAATCGGCAAAATCCCTTATAAATCAAAAGAATAGACCGAGATAGGGT
[37 nt withheld, positions 126-162]
AAAGAACGTGGACTCCAACGTCAAAGG
[49 nt withheld, positions 190-238]
T
[91 nt withheld, positions 240-330]
G
[56 nt withheld, positions 332-387]
TCATCATTGGAAAACGTTCTTCGGGGCGAAAACTCTCAAGGATCTTACCGCTGTTGAGATCCAGTTCGAT
GTAACCCACTCGTGCACCCAACTGATCTTCAGCATCTTTTACTTTCACCAGCGTTTCTGGGTGAGCAAAA
ACAGGAAGGCAAAATGCCGCAAAAAAGGGAATAAGGGCGACACGGAAATGTTGAATACTCATACTCTTCC
AAACGACGGCCAGTGAATTGGCGAATTGGAGCTATTAATTAAACAAAAAACCCCTACCCCCCCGATATGT
ATTTATTGCGAAAAAACCCCGCCGAAGCGGGGTTTTTTGCGACCGGTTATTATGAACCTGATTCACATTT
TAACTGTTTCTCCAAACCGCAAATGATTAATTCTAAACCAAATAAAAATGCAGGTTCTGCACCTTGATGA
TCAAATAATTCAATTGCTTGACGTAATAAAGGAGGCATTGAATCTGTTGTAGGTGTTTCTCTTTCCTCCT
TGGCAACTTGATGTTCTTGATCTTCTAAAACACAACCTAAGGTAAAATGACCAACTGCTGATAATGCATA
TAATGCGTTTTCTAATGAAAAACCTTGTTGACATAAGAATGCTAACTGATTTTCTAATGTTTCATATTGT
TTTTCTGTAGGACGTGTACCTAAGTGAACTTTGGCACCATCTCTATGTGATAATAATGCACAACGAAATG
ATTTGGCATTGTTACGTAAGAAGTCTTGCCATGATTCTCCTTCTAATGGACAAAAATGTGTATGATGTCT
ATCTAACATTTCGATTGCTAATGCATCTAATAATGCACGTTTGTTTTTAACATGCCAATATAATGTAGGT
TGTTCAACACCTAATTTCTGTGCTAATTTACGTGTAGTTAAACCTTCGATACCAACTTCATTTAATAATT
CTAATGCTGAGTTAATAACTTTTGATTTATCTAAACGTGAAACTTTACGTTTTTTTTTAGGAGGATAGAT
CTCCATGGTGGTAGACATTTTTGACCGCCCTTAGAATTCGGTGCGTGCTGGTGCCCCGGGATAGCCCTAT
AGTGAGTCGTATTAATTTCCGCGGGCGAGCTCCCATTATTATCATGACATTAACCTATAAAAATAGGCGT
ATCACGAGGCCCTTTCGTCTTCAAGAATTGATCTGTCGACAGGAACTGGACAGCGTGTCGAAAAAGCTCG
ACAGGAACTGGACAGCGTGTCGAAAAAGCTCGACAGGAACTGGACAGCGTGTCGAAAAAGCTCGACAGGA
ACTGGACAGCGTGTCGAAAAAGCTCGAGCAGATCCGCCAGGCGTGTATATATAGCGTGGATGGCCAGGCA
ACTTTAGTGCTGACACATACAGGCATATATATATGTGTGCGACGACACATGATCATATGGCATGCATGTG
CTCTGTATGTATATAAAACTCTTGTTTTCTTCTTTTCTCTAAATATTCTTTCCTTATACATTAGGTCCTT
TGTAGCATAAATTACTATACTTCTATAGACACGCAAACACAAATACACACACTAAATTAATAACTAGTTC
TATCATTGATAGGTATAAATTAATACGACTCACTATAGGGAGACCTATCAGTGATAGAGGATCCAACCGA
GCCCAATATAGGACCTAGGGTGCCAAAAAAATGTCTACCACCATGGGAATTCAACCTCCTAAAAAGAAAC
GTAAAGTTAATACTATTAATATTGCTAAAAATGACTTCTCAGATATTGAATTAGCAGCCATTCCATTTAA
TACATTAGCAGATCACTATGGTGAACGTTTAGCACGTGAACAGTTAGCATTAGAACATGAATCATATGAA
ATGGGTGAAGCACGTTTTCGTAAGATGTTCGAGCGTCAGTTAAAAGCAGGTGAAGTTGCAGATAATGCAG
CAGCCAAACCTTTAATTACTACATTATTACCTAAAATGATTGCTCGTATTAACGATTGGTTTGAAGAGGT
TAAAGCAAAGCGTGGTAAACGTCCTACAGCATTTCAGTTCTTACAAGAAATCAAACCTGAAGCAGTTGCA
TATATTACTATTAAAACAACATTAGCATGTTTAACATCAGCAGATAATACAACAGTTCAAGCAGTTGCAT
CAGCAATTGGTCGTGCAATTGAAGATGAAGCACGTTTTGGTCGTATTCGTGATTTAGAAGCCAAACATTT
TAAAAAAAATGTTGAAGAACAGTTAAACAAACGTGTTGGTCATGTTTATAAAAAAGCATTTATGCAGGTT
GTTGAAGCAGATATGTTATCAAAAGGTTTATTAGGTGGTGAAGCATGGTCATCATGGCATAAAGAAGATT
CAATTCATGTTGGTGTTCGTTGTATTGAAATGTTAATTGAATCAACAGGTATGGTTTCATTACATCGTCA
GAATGCAGGTGTTGTTGGTCAAGATTCAGAAACAATTGAATTAGCACCTGAATATGCAGAAGCAATTGCA
ACACGTGCAGGTGCATTAGCAGGTATTTCACCAATGTTTCAGCCTTGTGTTGTTCCTCCTAAACCTTGGA
CAGGTATTACAGGTGGTGGTTATTGGGCAAATGGTCGTCGTCCTTTAGCATTAGTTCGTACACATTCAAA
AAAAGCATTAATGCGTTATGAAGATGTTTACATGCCTGAAGTTTATAAAGCCATTAATATTGCACAGAAT
ACTGCATGGAAAATCAACAAGAAAGTTTTAGCAGTTGCAAATGTTATTACTAAATGGAAACATTGTCCTG
TTGAAGATATTCCTGCAATTGAACGTGAAGAATTACCAATGAAACCTGAAGATATTGATATGAATCCTGA
AGCATTAACAGCATGGAAACGTGCAGCAGCAGCCGTTTATCGTAAAGATAAAGCACGTAAATCACGTCGT
ATTTCATTAGAGTTCATGTTAGAGCAAGCAAACAAGTTCGCAAATCATAAAGCCATTTGGTTTCCTTATA
ATATGGATTGGCGTGGTCGTGTTTATGCAGTTTCAATGTTTAATCCTCAAGGTAATGATATGACCAAAGG
TTTATTAACCTTAGCTAAAGGTAAACCTATTGGTAAAGAAGGTTATTATTGGTTAAAAATCCATGGTGCA
AATTGTGCAGGTGTTGATAAAGTTCCTTTTCCAGAACGTATTAAGTTCATTGAAGAAAATCATGAAAATA
TTATGGCATGTGCTAAATCACCATTAGAAAATACATGGTGGGCAGAACAAGATTCACCTTTTTGTTTTTT
AGCCTTTTGTTTTGAATATGCAGGTGTTCAACATCATGGTTTATCATATAATTGTTCATTACCATTAGCA
TTTGATGGTTCATGTTCAGGTATTCAGCATTTTTCAGCAATGTTACGTGATGAAGTTGGTGGTCGTGCAG
TTAACTTATTACCTTCAGAAACAGTTCAAGATATCTATGGTATTGTTGCTAAAAAAGTTAATGAAATCTT
ACAGGCAGATGCCATTAATGGTACAGATAATGAAGTTGTTACAGTTACAGATGAAAATACAGGTGAAATA
TCAGAAAAAGTTAAATTAGGTACCAAAGCATTAGCAGGTCAATGGTTAGCATATGGTGTTACACGTTCAG
TTACTAAGCGTTCAGTTATGACATTAGCATATGGTTCAAAAGAGTTCGGTTTTCGTCAACAGGTTTTAGA
AGATACCATTCAACCTGCAATTGATTCAGGTAAAGGTTTAATGTTTACTCAACCTAATCAAGCAGCAGGT
TATATGGCCAAATTAATATGGGAATCAGTTTCAGTTACAGTTGTTGCAGCAGTTGAAGCAATGAATTGGT
TAAAATCAGCAGCCAAATTATTAGCAGCAGAAGTTAAAGATAAAAAAACAGGTGAAATCTTACGTAAGCG
TTGTGCAGTTCATTGGGTTACACCTGATGGTTTTCCTGTTTGGCAAGAATATAAAAAACCTATTCAAACA
CGTTTAAACTTAATGTTTTTAGGTCAGTTCCGTTTACAACCTACTATTAATACAAACAAAGATTCAGAAA
TTGATGCACATAAACAAGAATCAGGTATTGCACCTAACTTCGTTCATTCACAAGATGGTTCACATTTACG
TAAAACAGTTGTTTGGGCACATGAAAAATATGGTATTGAATCATTTGCATTAATTCACGATTCATTTGGT
ACCATTCCAGCAGATGCAGCAAACTTATTCAAAGCAGTTCGTGAAACAATGGTTGATACATATGAATCAT
GTGATGTTTTAGCAGACTTCTATGATCAGTTCGCAGATCAGTTACATGAATCACAGTTAGATAAAATGCC
TGCATTACCTGCCAAAGGTAACTTAAACTTACGTGATATTTTAGAATCAGACTTCGCATTTGCCTAATAA
GGCGCGCCCCAGGCATCAAATAAAACGAAAGGCTCAGTCGAAAGACTGGGCCTTTCGTTTTATCTGTTGT
TTGTCGGTGAACGCTCTCTACTAGAGTCACACTGGCTCACCTTCGGGTGGGCCTTTCTGCGTTTATAGCT
ATTACTCGAACCCCTAGCCCGCTCTTATCGGGCGGCTAGGGGTTTTTTGTATCGATACCGTCGACCTCGA
GGGGGGGCCCGGTACCAGCTTTTGTTCCCTTTAGTGAGGGTTAATTTCGAGCTTGGCGTAATCATGGTCA
TAGCTGTTTCCTGTGTGAAATTGTTATCCGCTCACAATTCCACACAACATACGAGCCGGAAGCATAAAGT
GTAAAGCCTGGGGTGCCTAATGAGTGAGCTAACTCACATTAATTGCGTTGCGCTCACTGCCCGCTTTCCA
GTCGGGAAACCTGTCGTGCCAGCTGCATTAATGAATCGGCCAACGCGCGGGGAGAGGCGGTTTGCGTATT
GGGCGCTCTTCCGCTTCCTCGCTCACTGACTCGCTGCGCTCGGTCGTTCGGCTGCGGCGAGCGGTATCAG
CTCACTCAAAGGCGGTAATACGGTTATCCACAGAATCAGGGGATAACGCAGGAAAGAACATGTGAGCAAA
AGGCCAGCAAAAGGCCAGGAACCGTAAAAAGGCCGCGTTGCTGGCGTTTTTCCATAGGCTCCGCCCCCCT
GACGAGCATCACAAAAATCGACGCTCAAGTCAGAGGTGGCGAAACCCGACAGGACTATAAAGATACCAGG
CGTTTCCCCCTGGAAGCTCCCTCGTGCGCTCTCCTGTTCCGACCCTGCCGCTTACCGGATACCTGTCCGC
CTTTCTCCCTTCGGGAAGCGTGGCGCTTTCTCATAGCTCACGCTGTAGGTATCTCAGTTCGGTGTAGGTC
GTTCGCTCCAAGCTGGGCTGTGTGCACGAACCCCCCGTTCAGCCCGACCGCTGCGCCTTATCCGGTAACT
ATCGTCTTGAGTCCAACCCGGTAAGACACGACTTATCGCCACTGGCAGCAGCAACTGGTAACAGGATTAG
CAGAGCGAGGTATGTAGGCGGTGCTACAGAGTTCTTGAAGTGGTGGCCTAACTACGGCTACACTAGAAGA
ACAGTATTTGGTATCTGCGCTCTGCTGAAGCCAGTTACCTTCGGAAAAAGAGTTGGTAGCTCTTGATCCG
GCAAACAAACCACCGCTGGTAGCGGTGGTTTTTTTGTTTGCAAGCAGCAGATTACGCGCAGAAAAAAAGG
ATCTCAAGAAGATCCTTTGATCTTTTCTACGGGGTCTGACGCTCAGTGGAACGAAAACTCACGTTAAGGG
ATTTTGGTCATGAGATTATCAAAAAGGATCTTCACCTAGATCCTTTTAAATTAAAAATGAAGTTTTAAAT
CAATCTAAAGTATATATGAGTAAACTTGGTCTGACAGTTACCAATGCTTAATCAGTGAGGCACCTATCTC
AGCGATCTGTCTATTTCGTTCATCCATAGTTGCCTGACTCCCCGTCGTGTAGATAACTACGATACGGGAG
GGCTTACCATCTGGCCCCAGTGCTGCAATGATACCGCGAGACCCACGCTCACCGGCTCCAGATTTATCAG
CAATAAACCAGCCAGCCGGAAGGGCCGAGCGCAGAAGTGGTCCTGCAACTTTATCCGCCTCCATCCAGTC
TATTAATTGTTGCCGGGAAGCTAGAGTAAGTAGTTCGCCAGTTAATAGTTTGCGCAACGTTGTTGCCATT
GCTACAGGCATCGTGGTGTCACGCTCGTCGTTTGGTATGGCTTCATTCAGCTCCGGTTCCCAACGATCAA
GGCGAGTTACATGATCCCCCATGTTGTGCAAAAAAGCGGTTAGCTCCTTCGGTCCTCCGATCGTTGTCAG
AAGTAAGTTGGCCGCAGTGTTATCACTCATGGTTATGGCAGCACTGCATAATTCTCTTACTGTCATGCCA
TCCGTAAGATGCTTTTCTGTGACTGGTGAGTACTCAACCAAGTCATTCTGAGAATAGTGTATGCGGCGAC
CGAGTTGCTCTTGCCCGGCGTCAATACGGGATAATACCGCGCCACATAGCAGAACTTTAAAAGTGCTCAT
CATTGGAAAACGTTCTTCGGGGCGAAAACTCTCAAGGATCTTACCGCTGTTGAGATCCAGTTCGATGTAA
CCCACTCGTGCACCCAACTGATCTTCAGCATCTTTTACTTTCACCAGCGTTTCTGGGTGAGCAAAAACAG
GAAGGCAAAATGCCGCAAAAAAGGGAATAAGGGCGACACGGAAATGTTGAATACTCATACTCTTCCAAAC
GACGGCCAGTGAATTGGCGAATTGGGGTTATTGTCTCATGAGCGGATACATATTTGAATGTATTTAGAAA
AATAAACAAATAGGGGTTCCGCGCACATTTCCCCGAAAAGTGCCACCTGACGTCGACGGATCGGGAGATC
TCCCGATCCCCTATGGTGCACTCTCAGTACAATCTGCTCTGATGCCGCATAGTTAAGCCAGTATCTGCTC
CCTGCTTGTGTGTTGGAGGTCGCTGAGTAGTGCGCGAGCAAAATTTAAGCTACAACAAGGCAAGGCTTGA
CCGACAATTGCATGAAGAATCTGCTTAGGGTTAGGCGTAAGAAMCCATTATTATCATGACATTAACCTAT
AAAAATAGGCGTATCACGAGGCCCTTTCGTCTTCAAGAATTCTCATGTTTGACAGCTTATMATCGATAAG
CTTTAATGCGGTAGTTTATCACAGTTAAATTGCTAACGCAGTCAGGCACCGTGTATGAAATCTAACAATG
CGCTCATCGTCATCCTCGGCACCGTCACCCTGGATGCTGTAGGCATAGGCTTGGTTATGCCGGTACTGCC
GGGCCTCTTGCGGGATATCGTCCATTCCGACAGCATCGCCAGTCACTATGGCGTGCTGCTAGCGCTATAT
GCGTTGATGCAATTTCTATGCGCACCCGTTCTCGGAGCACTGTCCGACCGCTTTGGCCGCCGCCCAGTCC
GTTCAATCATGCGAAACGATCCTCATCCTGTCTCTTGATCGATCTTTGCAAAAGCCTAGGCCTCCAAAAA
AGCCTCCTCACTACTTCTGGAATAGCTCAGAGGCCGAGGCGGCCTCGGCCTCTGCATAAATAAAAAAAAT
TAGTCAGCCATGGGGCGGAGAATGGGCGGAACTGGGCGGAGTTAGGGGCGGGATGGGCGGAGTTAGGGGC
GGGACTATGGTTGCTGACTAATTGAGATGCATGCTTTGCATACTTCTGCCTGCTGGGGAGCCTGGGGACT
TTCCACACCTGGTTGCTGACTAATTGAGATGCATGCTTTGCATACTTCTGCCTGCTGGGGAGCCTGGGGA
CTTTCCACACCNNNNNNGAMAYAMATTCSACACGGAAATGTTGAATACTCATACTCTTCCTTTTTCAATA
TTATTGAAGCATTTATCAGGGTTATTGTCTCATGAGCGGATACATATTTGAATGTATTTAGAAAAATAAA
CAAATAGGGGTTCCGCGCACATTTCCCCGAAAAGTGCCACCTGACGTCTAAGAAACCATTATTATCATGA
CATTAACCTATAAAAATAGGCGTATCACGAGGCCCTTTCGTCTCGCGCGTTTCGGTGATGACGGTGAAAA
CCTCTGACACATGCAGCTCCCGGAGACGGTCACAGCTTGTCTGTAAGCGGATGCCGGGAGCAGACAAGCC
CGTCAGGGCGCGTCAGCGGGTGTTGGCGGGTGTCGGGGCTGGCTTAACTATGCGGCATCAGAGCAGATTG
TACTGAGA
Features (pLannotate 1.2.2; 26 found; start..end, strand, type, name):
    386..589     -  CDS            AmpR (fragment) (sequence partly withheld): β-lactamase; bla; confers resistance to ampicillin, carbenicillin, and related antibiotics
    598..615     -  CDS            lacZα (fragment): LacZα fragment of β-galactosidase; lacZ fragment
    720..1337    -  CDS            tetR: TETR2_ECOLX - Experimental evidence at protein level: Swiss-Prot protein existence level 1. TetR is the repressor of the tetracycline resistance element; its N-terminal region forms a helix-turn-helix structure and binds DNA. Binding of tetracycline to TetR reduces the repressor affinity for the tetracycline resistance gene (tetA) promoter operator sites. From Escherichia coli.
   1433..1451    -  promoter       T7 promoter: promoter for bacteriophage T7 RNA polymerase
   1948..1966    +  promoter       T7 promoter: promoter for bacteriophage T7 RNA polymerase
   2076..4721    +  CDS            RPOL_BPT7: Experimental evidence at protein level: Swiss-Prot protein existence level 1. Highly processive DNA-dependent RNA polymerase that catalyzes the transcription of class II and class III viral genes. Recognizes a specific promoter sequence and enters first into an 'abortive phase' where very short transcripts are synthesized and released before proceeding to the processive transcription of long RNA chains. Unwinds the double-stranded DNA to expose the coding strand for templating. Participates in the initiation of viral DNA replication presumably by making primers accessible to the DNA polymerase
   4744..4815    +  terminator     rrnB T1 terminator: transcription terminator T1 from the E. coli rrnB gene
   4831..4858    +  terminator     T7Te terminator: phage T7 early transcription terminator
   4917..4953    +  misc_feature   MCS (fragment): pBluescript multiple cloning site
   4965..4983    -  promoter       T3 promoter: promoter for bacteriophage T3 RNA polymerase
   5028..5044    -  protein_bind   lac operator: The lac repressor binds to the lac operator to inhibit transcription in E. coli. This inhibition can be relieved by adding lactose or isopropyl-β-D-thiogalactopyranoside (IPTG). lac repressor encoded by lacI
   5052..5082    -  promoter       lac promoter: promoter for the E. coli lac operon
   5097..5118    -  protein_bind   CAP binding site: CAP binding activates transcription in the presence of cAMP. E. coli catabolite activator protein
   5131..5223    -  CDS            lacI (fragment): lac repressor; lacI; The lac repressor binds to the lac operator to inhibit transcription in E. coli. This inhibition can be relieved by adding lactose or isopropyl-β-D-thiogalactopyranoside (IPTG).
   5406..5994    -  rep_origin     ori: high-copy-number ColE1/pMB1/pBR322/pUC origin of replication
   6165..7025    -  CDS            AmpR: β-lactamase; bla; confers resistance to ampicillin, carbenicillin, and related antibiotics
   7034..7051    -  CDS            lacZα (fragment): LacZα fragment of β-galactosidase; lacZ fragment
   7062..7130    -  promoter       AmpR promoter (fragment): bla
   7189..7241    -  misc_feature   bom (fragment): basis of mobility region from pBR322
   7436..7464    +  promoter       tet promoter: E. coli promoter for tetracycline efflux protein gene
   7512..7737    +  CDS            TcR (fragment): tetracycline efflux protein; tet; confers resistance to tetracycline
   7782..8098    -  promoter       SV40 promoter: SV40 enhancer and early promoter
   8140..8244    -  promoter       AmpR promoter: bla
   8339..8374    +  CDS            rop (fragment): Rop protein, which maintains plasmids at low copy number; rop
   8476..8515    +  misc_feature   bom (fragment): basis of mobility region from pBR322
   8515..387     -  rep_origin     f1 ori (fragment) (across the origin) (sequence partly withheld): f1 bacteriophage origin of replication; arrow indicates direction of (+) strand synthesis
