[The description below was written by a language model from this plasmid's Addgene catalogue record and pLannotate feature annotations shown in this document.]
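Description:
MK1283 is a shuttle vector plasmid, supplied in E. coli DH10B, that carries the Mixed Feedback Loop version of the UBER (portable, cross-species expression resource) system. The catalogue lists pRS316 as the backbone, a yeast–E. coli shuttle vector. However, the annotated features show only the bacterial maintenance elements: a high-copy ColE1/pUC-type origin and the AmpR β-lactamase gene for ampicillin selection, together with remnants of a pBluescript-style cloning region (MCS fragment, T3 promoter, lac promoter/operator, CAP site, and lacZα and lacI fragments). No yeast origin, centromere or auxotrophic marker is annotated in either table, so these elements cannot be confirmed from the record.

The payload consists of two divergently oriented cassettes, each preceded by a T7 promoter. One drives the T7 RNA polymerase coding sequence, followed by the rrnB T1 and T7Te terminators. The other, on the opposite strand, drives tetR. Because the polymerase is transcribed from its own cognate promoter, it forms a positive autoregulatory loop that does not rely on host promoters. The T7-driven TetR repressor presumably supplies the opposing negative arm of the mixed feedback design, although no tet operator sites are annotated. This variant is defined by designed ribosome binding sites that give a predicted T7 RNAP translation rate of 1535 and a TetR translation rate of 30709, placing it among constructs with differently tuned feedback strengths. It is intended for host-independent expression of genetic circuits and pathways.

Two sequence records are given. The 6,436 nt full NGS assembly and a longer 8,515 nt analyzer record share the core cassette. The longer record also shows duplicated AmpR and lacZα fragments plus TcR, rop, bom, SV40 promoter and f1 ori fragments, which may be assembly artefacts.
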