Addgene plasmid #71428: MK1283
Purpose: This E. coli DH10B strain harbors a shuttle vector plasmid that expresses the Mixed Feedback Loop version of the UBER system with a T7RNAP translation rate of 1535 and a TetR translation rate of 30709
Depositing lab: Howard Salis. Depositing organization: Pennsylvania State University. Publication: A portable expression resource for engineering cross-species genetic circuits and pathways. Kushwaha M, Salis HM. Nat Commun. 2015 Jul 17;6:7832. doi: 10.1038/ncomms8832. PubMed 26184393.
Backbone
  Vector backbone: pRS316
Growth in bacteria
  Bacterial resistance: Ampicillin, 100 μg/mL
  Growth temperature: 37°C
  Growth strain: DH10B
  Copy number: Unknown
Gene/Insert
  Gene/Insert name: Mixed Feedback Loop version of the UBER system
  Mutation: T7 RBS: AACCGAGCCCAATATAGGACCTAGGGTGCCAAAAAA and TetR RBS: GCACCAGCACGCACCGAATTCTAAGGGCGGTCAAAA
  Cloning method: Unknown
  Sequencing primers: 5′ yCyc1proF1; 3′ rrnB-T1-term-Rev
Terms and licenses: Academic/Nonprofit Terms; Industry Terms: Not Available to Industry
Depositor comments: Please review publication for additional construct information
How to cite: MK1283 was a gift from Howard Salis (Addgene plasmid # 71428 ; http://n2t.net/addgene:71428 ; RRID:Addgene_71428)
