>Addgene plasmid #71428 | MK1283 | addgene partial sequence | sequence record 131965 | yCyc1proF1 5'-ATGGCCAGGCAACTTTAGTG-3'
TATCATTGATAGGTATAAATTAATACGACTCACTATAGGGAGACCTATCAGTGATAGAGGATCCAACCGA
GCCCAATATAGGACCTAGGGTGCCAAAAAAATGTCTACCACCATGGGAATTCAACCTCCTAAAAAGAAAC
GTAAAGTTAATACTATTAATATTGCTAAAAATGACTTCTCAGATATTGAATTAGCAGCCATTCCATTTAA
TACATTAGCAGATCACTATGGTGAACGTTTAGCACGTGAACAGTTAGCATTAGAACATGAATCATATGAA
ATGGGTGAAGCACGTTTTCGTAAGATGTTCGAGCGTCAGTTAAAAGCAGGTGAAGTTGCAGATAATGCAG
CAGCCAAACCTTTAATTACTACATTATTACCTAAAATGATTGCTCGTATTAACGATTGGTTTGAAGAGGT
TAAAGCAAAGCGTGGTAAACGTCCTACAGCATTTCAGTTCTTACAAGAAATCAAACCTGAAGCAGTTGCA
TATATTACTATTAAAACAACATTAGCATGTTTAACATCAGCAGATAATACAACAGTTCAAGCAGTTGCAT
CAGCAATTGGTCGTGCAATTGAAGATGAAGCACGTTTTGGTCGTATTCGTGATTTAGAAGCCAAACATTT
TAAAAAAAATGTTGAAGAACAGTTAAACAAACGTGTTGGTCATGTTTATAAAAAAGCATTTATGCAGGTT
GTTGAAGCAGATATGTTATCAA
