>Addgene plasmid #71428 | MK1283 | addgene partial sequence | sequence record 182290 | Amp-R 5'-ATAATACCGCGCCACATAGC-3'
TTGGAACGTTCTTCGGGGCGAAAACTCTCAAGGATCTTACCGCTGTTGAGATCCAGTTCGATGTAACCCA
CTCGTGCACCCAACTGATCTTCAGCATCTTTTACTTTCACCAGCGTTTCTGGGTGAGCAAAAACAGGAAG
GCAAAATGCCGCAAAAAAGGGAATAAGGGCGACACGGAAATGTTGAATACTCATACTCTTCCAAACGACG
GCCAGTGAATTGGCGAATTGGAGCTATTAATTAAACAAAAAACCCCTACCCCCCCGATATGTATTTATTG
CGAAAAAACCCCGCCGAAGCGGGGTTTTTTGCGACCGGTTATTATGAACCTGATTCACATTTTAACTGTT
TCTCCAAACCGCAAATGATTAATTCTAAACCAAATAAAAATGCAGGTTCTGCACCTTGATGATCAAATAA
TTCAATTGCTTGACGTAATAAAGGAGGCATTGAATCTGTTGTAGGTGTTTCTCTTTCCTCCTTGGCAACT
TGATGTTCTTGATCTTCTAAAACACAACCTAAGGTAAAATGACCAACTGCTGATAATGCATATAATGCGT
TTTCTAATGAAAAACCTTGTTGACATAAGAATGCTAACTGATTTTCTAATGTTTCATATTGTTTTTCTGT
AGACGTGTACCTAAGTGAACTTTGGCACCATCTCTATGTGATAATAATGCACAACGAAATGATTTGGCAT
TGTTACGTAAGAAGTCTTGCCATGATTCTCCTTCTAATGGACAAAAATGTGTATGATGTCTATCTAACAT
TTCGATTGCTAATGCATCTAA
